Addgene plasmid #127818: pCDNA6-LRRC52-V5-Flag-His
Purpose: Expression of human LRRC52 in mammalian cells
Depositing lab: Jiusheng Yan. Depositing organization: University of Texas MD Anderson Cancer Center. Publication: Molecular basis for differential modulation of BK channel voltage-dependent gating by auxiliary gamma subunits. Li Q, Fan F, Kwak HR, Yan J. J Gen Physiol. 2015 Jun;145(6):543-54. doi: 10.1085/jgp.201511356. PubMed 26009545.
Backbone
  Vector backbone: pCDNA6
  Vector type: Mammalian Expression
  Selectable markers: Blasticidin
Growth in bacteria
  Bacterial resistance: Ampicillin, 100 μg/mL
  Growth temperature: 37°C
  Growth strain: DH5alpha
  Copy number: High Copy
Gene/Insert
  Gene/Insert name: LRRC52 (alt names: BK channel auxiliary gamma subunit 2; Auxiliary subunit of the Slo3 channel)
  Species: H. sapiens (human)
  Entrez Gene: LRRC52
  Promoter: CMV
  Tag / fusion protein: V5, FLAG, 6xHis (C terminal on insert)
  Cloning method: Restriction Enzyme; 5′ cloning site Unknown (unknown if destroyed); 3′ cloning site Unknown (unknown if destroyed)
Terms and licenses: Academic/Nonprofit Terms; Industry Terms: Not Available to Industry
How to cite: pCDNA6-LRRC52-V5-Flag-His was a gift from Jiusheng Yan (Addgene plasmid # 127818 ; http://n2t.net/addgene:127818 ; RRID:Addgene_127818)
