[The description below was written by a language model from this plasmid's Addgene catalogue record and pLannotate feature annotations shown in this document.]
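Description:
pCDNA6-LRRC52-V5-Flag-His is a mammalian expression plasmid of about 6 kb, built on the pCDNA6 backbone, that expresses human LRRC52. This leucine-rich repeat protein is an auxiliary gamma subunit (gamma 2) of the large-conductance, voltage- and calcium-activated BK potassium channel and is also described as an auxiliary subunit of the Slo3 (KCNU1) channel. The plasmid is propagated in E. coli from a high-copy ColE1/pUC-type origin under ampicillin selection (β-lactamase driven by its own promoter). It also carries an f1 phage origin, which allows single-stranded DNA production.

The LRRC52 coding sequence lies downstream of the human cytomegalovirus immediate-early enhancer and promoter, and its transcript is terminated by the bovine growth hormone polyadenylation signal. A T7 promoter between CMV and the insert permits in vitro transcription or serves as a sequencing primer site. The open reading frame is fused at its C terminus to a V5 epitope followed by a FLAG tag. The catalogue entry also lists a 6xHis tag, but the automated annotation does not call it as a separate feature. These tags allow antibody detection and affinity purification of the protein. A second cassette places the blasticidin S deaminase gene under the SV40 early promoter and the bacterial EM7 promoter, followed by the SV40 poly(A) signal, so transfected mammalian cells can be selected with blasticidin. Short annotated fragments such as bleomycin-resistance, lacI and HIV LTR segments appear to be backbone remnants or partial matches rather than functional elements. The cloning sites used are not recorded. The construct is intended for expressing LRRC52 in mammalian cells, and the associated work concerns how gamma subunits modulate BK channel voltage-dependent gating.
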