Features (pLannotate 1.2.2; 24 found; start..end, strand, type, name):
     28..80      -  misc_feature   bom (fragment): basis of mobility region from pBR322
    235..614     +  enhancer       CMV enhancer: human cytomegalovirus immediate early enhancer
    615..818     +  promoter       CMV promoter: human cytomegalovirus (CMV) immediate early promoter
    814..847     +  LTR            5' LTR (truncated) (fragment): truncated 5' long terminal repeat (LTR) from HIV-1
    863..881     +  promoter       T7 promoter: promoter for bacteriophage T7 RNA polymerase
    920..1858    +  CDS            LRRC52: LRC52_HUMAN - Experimental evidence at protein level: Swiss-Prot protein existence level 1. Auxiliary protein of the large-conductance, voltage and calcium-activated potassium channel (BK alpha). Modulates gating properties by producing a marked shift in the BK channel's voltage dependence of activation in the hyperpolarizing direction, and in the absence of calcium. KCNU1 channel auxiliary protein. May modulate KCNU1 gating properties. From Homo sapiens (Human).
   1859..1900    +  CDS            V5 tag: epitope tag from simian virus 5
   1913..1933    +  CDS            FLAG (fragment): FLAG® epitope tag, followed by an enterokinase cleavage site
   1980..2204    +  polyA_signal   bGH poly(A) signal: bovine growth hormone polyadenylation signal
   2208..2229    +  promoter       SV40 promoter (fragment): SV40 enhancer and early promoter
   2250..2678    +  rep_origin     f1 ori (sequence partly withheld): f1 bacteriophage origin of replication; arrow indicates direction of (+) strand synthesis
   2692..3021    +  promoter       SV40 promoter: SV40 enhancer and early promoter
   3069..3116    +  promoter       EM7 promoter: synthetic bacterial promoter&nbsp
   3135..3533    +  CDS            BSD: blasticidin S deaminase; Aspergillus terreus BSD; confers resistance to blasticidin
   3534..3561    +  CDS            BleoR (fragment): antibiotic-binding protein; Sh ble from Streptoalloteichus hindustanus; confers resistance to bleomycin, phleomycin, and Zeocin™
   3571..3696    +  CDS            ble (fragment): BLE_KLEPN - Experimental evidence at protein level: Swiss-Prot protein existence level 1. Binding protein with a strong affinity to the bleomycin family of antibiotics. Binds to CL990; an antimitotic-antibiotic compound. From Klebsiella pneumoniae.
   3691..3812    +  polyA_signal   SV40 poly(A) signal: SV40 polyadenylation signal
   3885..3901    -  protein_bind   lac operator: The lac repressor binds to the lac operator to inhibit transcription in E. coli. This inhibition can be relieved by adding lactose or isopropyl-β-D-thiogalactopyranoside (IPTG). lac repressor encoded by lacI
   3909..3939    -  promoter       lac promoter: promoter for the E. coli lac operon
   3954..3975    -  protein_bind   CAP binding site: CAP binding activates transcription in the presence of cAMP. E. coli catabolite activator protein
   3988..4080    -  CDS            lacI (fragment): lac repressor; lacI; The lac repressor binds to the lac operator to inhibit transcription in E. coli. This inhibition can be relieved by adding lactose or isopropyl-β-D-thiogalactopyranoside (IPTG).
   4263..4851    -  rep_origin     ori: high-copy-number ColE1/pMB1/pBR322/pUC origin of replication
   5022..5882    -  CDS            AmpR: β-lactamase; bla; confers resistance to ampicillin, carbenicillin, and related antibiotics
   5883..5987    -  promoter       AmpR promoter: bla
>Addgene plasmid #127818 | pCDNA6-LRRC52-V5-Flag-His | addgene full sequence | sequence record 249063 | Addgene NGS Result
GACGGATCGGGAGATCTCCCGATCCCCTATGGTGCACTCTCAGTACAATCTGCTCTGATGCCGCATAGTT
AAGCCAGTATCTGCTCCCTGCTTGTGTGTTGGAGGTCGCTGAGTAGTGCGCGAGCAAAATTTAAGCTACA
ACAAGGCAAGGCTTGACCGACAATTGCATGAAGAATCTGCTTAGGGTTAGGCGTTTTGCGCTGCTTCGCG
ATGTACGGGCCAGATATACGCGTTGACATTGATTATTGACTAGTTATTAATAGTAATCAATTACGGGGTC
ATTAGTTCATAGCCCATATATGGAGTTCCGCGTTACATAACTTACGGTAAATGGCCCGCCTGGCTGACCG
CCCAACGACCCCCGCCCATTGACGTCAATAATGACGTATGTTCCCATAGTAACGCCAATAGGGACTTTCC
ATTGACGTCAATGGGTGGAGTATTTACGGTAAACTGCCCACTTGGCAGTACATCAAGTGTATCATATGCC
AAGTACGCCCCCTATTGACGTCAATGACGGTAAATGGCCCGCCTGGCATTATGCCCAGTACATGACCTTA
TGGGACTTTCCTACTTGGCAGTACATCTACGTATTAGTCATCGCTATTACCATGGTGATGCGGTTTTGGC
AGTACATCAATGGGCGTGGATAGCGGTTTGACTCACGGGGATTTCCAAGTCTCCACCCCATTGACGTCAA
TGGGAGTTTGTTTTGGCACCAAAATCAACGGGACTTTCCAAAATGTCGTAACAACTCCGCCCCATTGACG
CAAATGGGCGGTAGGCGTGTACGGTGGGAGGTCTATATAAGCAGAGCTCTCTGGCTAACTAGAGAACCCA
CTGCTTACTGGCTTATCGAAATTAATACGACTCACTATAGGGAGACCCAAGCTGGCTAGCGTTTAAACTT
AAGCTTACCATGTCCCTTGCTTCAGGCCCTGGCCCTGGGTGGTTACTCTTTTCCTTTGGAATGGGGCTGG
TATCAGGGTCAAAGTGTCCAAATAATTGTCTGTGTCAAGCCCAAGAAGTAATCTGCACAGGGAAGCAGTT
AACCGAATACCCCCTTGACATACCCCTGAACACCCGGAGGCTGTTCCTGAACGAGAACAGAATCACTAGT
TTGCCAGCAATGCATCTAGGACTCCTCAGTGACCTTGTTTATTTGGACTGTCAGAACAACCGGATTCGAG
AGGTGATGGATTATACCTTCATCGGGGTCTTCAAACTCATCTACCTTGACCTCAGCTCCAACAACCTAAC
CTCGATCTCCCCATTCACTTTCTCGGTGCTCAGCAACCTGGTGCAGCTGAACATTGCCAACAACCCTCAC
CTGTTATCGCTTCACAAGTTCACCTTTGCCAACACCACCTCTTTGAGGTACCTGGACCTCAGAAATACCG
GCTTGCAGACCCTGGACAGTGCTGCCTTATACCACCTCACTACTCTGGAGACCCTGTTTCTGAGTGGAAA
CCCCTGGAAGTGCAACTGCTCTTTCCTGGACTTCGCCATCTTCTTAATAGTGTTCCATATGGACCCCTCA
GATGATCTAAATGCCACATGTGTGGAGCCCACAGAGCTGACAGGGTGGCCCATCACCCGGGTGGGGAACC
CACTCCGATACATGTGCATCACGCACCTGGACCACAAAGACTACATCTTCCTGCTGCTCATCGGCTTCTG
CATCTTCGCCGCGGGAACTGTGGCTGCCTGGCTCACAGGTGTGTGTGCTGTGCTCTACCAGAACACCCGC
CACAAGTCGAGTGAAGAAGATGAGGACGAGGCCGGGACTAGGGTGGAAGTCAGCCGGCGGATTTTTCAAA
CCCAGACGAGCTCGGTCCAGGAGTTCCCTCAGCTTATTGGTAAGCCTATCCCTAACCCTCTCCTCGGTCT
CGATTCTACGCGTACCGGTGACTACAAGGATGACGATGACAAGCATCATCACCATCACCATTGAGTTTAA
ACCCGCTGATCAGCCTCGACTGTGCCTTCTAGTTGCCAGCCATCTGTTGTTTGCCCCTCCCCCGTGCCTT
CCTTGACCCTGGAAGGTGCCACTCCCACTGTCCTTTCCTAATAAAATGAGGAAATTGCATCGCATTGTCT
GAGTAGGTGTCATTCTATTCTGGGGGGTGGGGTGGGGCAGGACAGCAAGGGGGAGGATTGGGAAGACAAT
AGCAGGCATGCTGGGGATGCGGTGGGCTCTATGGCTTCTGAGGCGGAAAGAACCAGCTGGGGCTCTAGGG
GGTATCCCC
[124 nt withheld, positions 2250-2373]
C
[91 nt withheld, positions 2375-2465]
A
[49 nt withheld, positions 2467-2515]
CCTTTGACGTTGGAGTCCACGTTCTTT
[37 nt withheld, positions 2543-2579]
ACCCTATCTCGGTCTATTCTTTTGATTTATAAGGGATTTTGCCGATTTCGGCCTATTGGTTAAAAAATGA
GCTGATTTAACAAAAATTTAACGCGAATTAATTCTGTGGAATGTGTGTCAGTTAGGGTGTGGAAAGTCCC
CAGGCTCCCCAGCAGGCAGAAGTATGCAAAGCATGCATCTCAATTAGTCAGCAACCAGGTGTGGAAAGTC
CCCAGGCTCCCCAGCAGGCAGAAGTATGCAAAGCATGCATCTCAATTAGTCAGCAACCATAGTCCCGCCC
CTAACTCCGCCCATCCCGCCCCTAACTCCGCCCAGTTCCGCCCATTCTCCGCCCCATGGCTGACTAATTT
TTTTTATTTATGCAGAGGCCGAGGCCGCCTCTGCCTCTGAGCTATTCCAGAAGTAGTGAGGAGGCTTTTT
TGGAGGCCTAGGCTTTTGCAAAAAGCTCCCGGGAGCTTGTATATCCATTTTCGGATCTGATCAGCACGTG
TTGACAATTAATCATCGGCATAGTATATCGGCATAGTATAATACGACAAGGTGAGGAACTAAACCATGGC
CAAGCCTTTGTCTCAAGAAGAATCCACCCTCATTGAAAGAGCAACGGCTACAATCAACAGCATCCCCATC
TCTGAAGACTACAGCGTCGCCAGCGCAGCTCTCTCTAGCGACGGCCGCATCTTCACTGGTGTCAATGTAT
ATCATTTTACTGGGGGACCTTGTGCAGAACTCGTGGTGCTGGGCACTGCTGCTGCTGCGGCAGCTGGCAA
CCTGACTTGTATCGTCGCGATCGGAAATGAGAACAGGGGCATCTTGAGCCCCTGCGGACGGTGCCGACAG
GTGCTTCTCGATCTGCATCCTGGGATCAAAGCCATAGTGAAGGACAGTGATGGACAGCCGACGGCAGTTG
GGATTCGTGAATTGCTGCCCTCTGGTTATGTGTGGGAGGGCTAAGCACTTCGTGGCCGAGGAGCAGGACT
GACACGTGCTACGAGATTTCGATTCCACCGCCGCCTTCTATGAAAGGTTGGGCTTCGGAATCGTTTTCCG
GGACGCCGGCTGGATGATCCTCCAGCGCGGGGATCTCATGCTGGAGTTCTTCGCCCACCCCAACTTGTTT
ATTGCAGCTTATAATGGTTACAAATAAAGCAATAGCATCACAAATTTCACAAATAAAGCATTTTTTTCAC
TGCATTCTAGTTGTGGTTTGTCCAAACTCATCAATGTATCTTATCATGTCTGTATACCGTCGACCTCTAG
CTAGAGCTTGGCGTAATCATGGTCATAGCTGTTTCCTGTGTGAAATTGTTATCCGCTCACAATTCCACAC
AACATACGAGCCGGAAGCATAAAGTGTAAAGCCTGGGGTGCCTAATGAGTGAGCTAACTCACATTAATTG
CGTTGCGCTCACTGCCCGCTTTCCAGTCGGGAAACCTGTCGTGCCAGCTGCATTAATGAATCGGCCAACG
CGCGGGGAGAGGCGGTTTGCGTATTGGGCGCTCTTCCGCTTCCTCGCTCACTGACTCGCTGCGCTCGGTC
GTTCGGCTGCGGCGAGCGGTATCAGCTCACTCAAAGGCGGTAATACGGTTATCCACAGAATCAGGGGATA
ACGCAGGAAAGAACATGTGAGCAAAAGGCCAGCAAAAGGCCAGGAACCGTAAAAAGGCCGCGTTGCTGGC
GTTTTTCCATAGGCTCCGCCCCCCTGACGAGCATCACAAAAATCGACGCTCAAGTCAGAGGTGGCGAAAC
CCGACAGGACTATAAAGATACCAGGCGTTTCCCCCTGGAAGCTCCCTCGTGCGCTCTCCTGTTCCGACCC
TGCCGCTTACCGGATACCTGTCCGCCTTTCTCCCTTCGGGAAGCGTGGCGCTTTCTCATAGCTCACGCTG
TAGGTATCTCAGTTCGGTGTAGGTCGTTCGCTCCAAGCTGGGCTGTGTGCACGAACCCCCCGTTCAGCCC
GACCGCTGCGCCTTATCCGGTAACTATCGTCTTGAGTCCAACCCGGTAAGACACGACTTATCGCCACTGG
CAGCAGCCACTGGTAACAGGATTAGCAGAGCGAGGTATGTAGGCGGTGCTACAGAGTTCTTGAAGTGGTG
GCCTAACTACGGCTACACTAGAAGAACAGTATTTGGTATCTGCGCTCTGCTGAAGCCAGTTACCTTCGGA
AAAAGAGTTGGTAGCTCTTGATCCGGCAAACAAACCACCGCTGGTAGCGGTGGTTTTTTTGTTTGCAAGC
AGCAGATTACGCGCAGAAAAAAAGGATCTCAAGAAGATCCTTTGATCTTTTCTACGGGGTCTGACGCTCA
GTGGAACGAAAACTCACGTTAAGGGATTTTGGTCATGAGATTATCAAAAAGGATCTTCACCTAGATCCTT
TTAAATTAAAAATGAAGTTTTAAATCAATCTAAAGTATATATGAGTAAACTTGGTCTGACAGTTACCAAT
GCTTAATCAGTGAGGCACCTATCTCAGCGATCTGTCTATTTCGTTCATCCATAGTTGCCTGACTCCCCGT
CGTGTAGATAACTACGATACGGGAGGGCTTACCATCTGGCCCCAGTGCTGCAATGATACCGCGAGACCCA
CGCTCACCGGCTCCAGATTTATCAGCAATAAACCAGCCAGCCGGAAGGGCCGAGCGCAGAAGTGGTCCTG
CAACTTTATCCGCCTCCATCCAGTCTATTAATTGTTGCCGGGAAGCTAGAGTAAGTAGTTCGCCAGTTAA
TAGTTTGCGCAACGTTGTTGCCATTGCTACAGGCATCGTGGTGTCACGCTCGTCGTTTGGTATGGCTTCA
TTCAGCTCCGGTTCCCAACGATCAAGGCGAGTTACATGATCCCCCATGTTGTGCAAAAAAGCGGTTAGCT
CCTTCGGTCCTCCGATCGTTGTCAGAAGTAAGTTGGCCGCAGTGTTATCACTCATGGTTATGGCAGCACT
GCATAATTCTCTTACTGTCATGCCATCCGTAAGATGCTTTTCTGTGACTGGTGAGTACTCAACCAAGTCA
TTCTGAGAATAGTGTATGCGGCGACCGAGTTGCTCTTGCCCGGCGTCAATACGGGATAATACCGCGCCAC
ATAGCAGAACTTTAAAAGTGCTCATCATTGGAAAACGTTCTTCGGGGCGAAAACTCTCAAGGATCTTACC
GCTGTTGAGATCCAGTTCGATGTAACCCACTCGTGCACCCAACTGATCTTCAGCATCTTTTACTTTCACC
AGCGTTTCTGGGTGAGCAAAAACAGGAAGGCAAAATGCCGCAAAAAAGGGAATAAGGGCGACACGGAAAT
GTTGAATACTCATACTCTTCCTTTTTCAATATTATTGAAGCATTTATCAGGGTTATTGTCTCATGAGCGG
ATACATATTTGAATGTATTTAGAAAAATAAACAAATAGGGGTTCCGCGCACATTTCCCCGAAAAGTGCCA
CCTGACGTC
